Addgene plasmid #156643: pD649-HAsp-KIR2DL5A-Fc(DAPA)-AviTag-6xHis
Purpose: Mammalian expression of cell-surface protein extracellular domain fused to Fc(DAPA)-Avi-6xHis. Protein is secreted from cells.
Depositing lab: Chris Garcia. Depositing organization: Stanford University. Publication: A Human IgSF Cell-Surface Interactome Reveals a Complex Network of Protein-Protein Interactions. Wojtowicz WM, Vielmetter J, Fernandes RA, Siepe DH, Eastman CL, Chisholm GB, Cox S, Klock H, Anderson PW, Rue SM, Miller JJ, Glaser SM, Bragstad ML, Vance J, Lam AW, Lesley SA, Zinn K, Garcia KC. Cell. 2020 Aug 20;182(4):1027-1043.e17. doi: 10.1016/j.cell.2020.07.025. PubMed 32822567.
Backbone
  Vector backbone: pD649
  Backbone size w/o insert (bp): 6106
  Vector type: Mammalian Expression
Growth in bacteria
  Bacterial resistance: Ampicillin, 100 μg/mL
  Growth temperature: 37°C
  Growth strain: DH5alpha
  Copy number: High Copy
Gene/Insert
  Gene/Insert name: KIR2DL5A (alt name: KI2LA)
  Species: H. sapiens (human)
  Insert size (bp): 651
  Mutation: Fc region of human IgG contains D265A and P329A mutations (DAPA)
  Entrez Gene: KIR2DL5A (a.k.a. CD158F, KIR2DL5, KIR2DL5.1, KIR2DL5.3)
  Promoter: CMV/SP6
  Tag / fusion protein: Fc(DAPA)-AviTag-6xHis (C terminal on backbone)
  Cloning method: Restriction Enzyme; 5′ cloning site GCGGCCGC (not destroyed); 3′ cloning site GGCGCGCC (not destroyed)
  Sequencing primers: 5′ ATTTAGGTGACACTATAG; 3′ CACGTACCAGTTGAACTTCACC
Resource information
  A portion of this plasmid was derived from a plasmid made by: synthesis by ThermoFisher
Terms and licenses: Academic/Nonprofit Terms; Industry Terms: Not Available to Industry
Depositor comments: Some plasmids in this collection may have an IS4-like element ISVsa5 family transposase upstream of the CMV promoter.
How to cite: pD649-HAsp-KIR2DL5A-Fc(DAPA)-AviTag-6xHis was a gift from Chris Garcia (Addgene plasmid # 156643 ; http://n2t.net/addgene:156643 ; RRID:Addgene_156643)
