[The description below was written by a language model from this plasmid's Addgene catalogue record and pLannotate feature annotations shown in this document.]
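Description:
pD649-HAsp-KIR2DL5A-Fc(DAPA)-AviTag-6xHis is a mammalian expression plasmid built on the pD649 backbone for producing a secreted, soluble form of the extracellular domain of human KIR2DL5A (CD158F), a killer-cell immunoglobulin-like receptor. It is propagated in E. coli as a high-copy plasmid through a ColE1/pUC-type origin with ampicillin selection (AmpR). The sequenced record is 6,757 nt, matching the stated backbone plus the 651 bp insert.

Expression is driven by the CMV enhancer and immediate early promoter, followed by a CMV intron A fragment. An SP6 promoter lies just upstream of the coding region and could support in vitro transcription. The open reading frame starts with a secretion signal: the plasmid name indicates an HA signal peptide, although the automated annotation labels a partial match here as a mouse IgH signal sequence. The KIR2DL5A ectodomain follows, cloned between preserved NotI and AscI sites. The annotation software calls this segment a KIR2DL4 fragment, most likely reflecting homology within the KIR family rather than a different insert. It is fused at its C terminus to a human IgG1 Fc carrying D265A and P329A (DAPA), substitutions generally used to reduce Fc effector interactions. An AviTag for site-specific biotinylation and a 6xHis tag for affinity purification come next according to the catalogue entry, though neither is annotated in the feature table, and a bGH polyadenylation signal ends the unit. A separate SV40/EM7-driven puromycin resistance cassette with an SV40 poly(A) signal could allow selection in mammalian cells.

The plasmid belongs to a collection used to map interactions among human IgSF cell-surface proteins. The depositor notes that some members of this collection may carry an IS4-like transposase insertion upstream of the CMV promoter; none is annotated here.
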