Features (pLannotate 1.2.2; 21 found; start..end, strand, type, name):
     77..380     +  enhancer       CMV enhancer: human cytomegalovirus immediate early enhancer
    381..584     +  promoter       CMV promoter: human cytomegalovirus (CMV) immediate early promoter
    720..763     +  intron         CMV intron (fragment): modified intron A from human cytomegalovirus
    815..833     +  promoter       SP6 promoter: promoter for bacteriophage SP6 RNA polymerase
    837..874     +  CDS            IgH signal sequence (fragment): signal sequence from the mouse immunoglobulin heavy chain variable region
    932..1633    +  CDS            KIR2DL4 (fragment): KI2L4_HUMAN - Also known as CD158D, KIR103AS. Experimental evidence at protein level: Swiss-Prot protein existence level 1. Receptor for non-classical major histocompatibility class Ib HLA-G molecules. Recognizes HLA-G in complex with B2M/beta-2 microglobulin and a nonamer self-peptide (peptide-bound HLA-G-B2M). In decidual NK cells, binds peptide-bound HLA-G-B2M complex and triggers NK cell senescence-associated secretory phenotype as a molecular switch to promote vascular remodeling and fetal growth in early pregnancy (PubMed:23184984, PubMed:29262349, PubMed:16366734). May play a role in ba
   1649..2326    +  CDS            IGHG1 (fragment): IGHG1_HUMAN - Experimental evidence at protein level: Swiss-Prot protein existence level 1. Constant region of immunoglobulin heavy chains. Immunoglobulins, also known as antibodies, are membrane-bound or secreted glycoproteins produced by B lymphocytes. In the recognition phase of humoral immunity, the membrane-bound immunoglobulins serve as receptors which, upon binding of a specific antigen, trigger the clonal expansion and differentiation of B lymphocytes into immunoglobulins- secreting plasma cells. Secreted immunoglobulins mediate the effector phase of humoral immunity, which results in
   2541..2652    +  polyA_signal   bGH poly(A) signal: bovine growth hormone polyadenylation signal
   2653..2761    +  rep_origin     f1 ori (fragment): f1 bacteriophage origin of replication; arrow indicates direction of (+) strand synthesis
   2775..3104    +  promoter       SV40 promoter: SV40 enhancer and early promoter
   3152..3199    +  promoter       EM7 promoter: synthetic bacterial promoter&nbsp
   3218..3817    +  CDS            PuroR (fragment): puromycin N-acetyltransferase; pac from Streptomyces; confers resistance to puromycin
   3827..3952    +  CDS            ble (fragment): BLE_KLEPN - Experimental evidence at protein level: Swiss-Prot protein existence level 1. Binding protein with a strong affinity to the bleomycin family of antibiotics. Binds to CL990; an antimitotic-antibiotic compound. From Klebsiella pneumoniae.
   3947..4068    +  polyA_signal   SV40 poly(A) signal: SV40 polyadenylation signal
   4121..4981    -  CDS            AmpR: β-lactamase; bla; confers resistance to ampicillin, carbenicillin, and related antibiotics
   4984..5080    -  promoter       AmpR promoter (fragment): bla
   5110..5134    -  CDS            KanR (fragment): aminoglycoside phosphotransferase; aph(3')-Ia; confers resistance to kanamycin
   5245..5833    +  rep_origin     ori: high-copy-number ColE1/pMB1/pBR322/pUC origin of replication
   6058..6075    +  terminator     rrnB T2 terminator (fragment): transcription terminator T2 from the E. coli rrnB gene
   6100..6119    -  CDS            lacZα (fragment): LacZα fragment of β-galactosidase; lacZ fragment
   6575..6591    +  protein_bind   lac operator: The lac repressor binds to the lac operator to inhibit transcription in E. coli. This inhibition can be relieved by adding lactose or isopropyl-β-D-thiogalactopyranoside (IPTG). lac repressor encoded by lacI
>Addgene plasmid #156643 | pD649-HAsp-KIR2DL5A-Fc(DAPA)-AviTag-6xHis | addgene full sequence | sequence record 430447 | Addgene NGS Result
GGCATTGATTATTGACTAGTTATTAATAGTAATCAATTACGGGGTCATTAGTTCATAGCCCATATATGGA
GTTCCGCGTTACATAACTTACGGTAAATGGCCCGCCTGGCTGACCGCCCAACGACCCCCGCCCATTGACG
TCAATAATGACGTATGTTCCCATAGTAACGCCAATAGGGACTTTCCATTGACGTCAATGGGTGGAGTATT
TACGGTAAACTGCCCACTTGGCAGTACATCAAGTGTATCATATGCCAAGTACGCCCCCTATTGACGTCAA
TGACGGTAAATGGCCCGCCTGGCATTATGCCCAGTACATGACCTTATGGGACTTTCCTACTTGGCAGTAC
ATCTACGTATTAGTCATCGCTATTACCATGGTGATGCGGTTTTGGCAGTACATCAATGGGCGTGGATAGC
GGTTTGACTCACGGGGATTTCCAAGTCTCCACCCCATTGACGTCAATGGGAGTTTGTTTTGGCACCAAAA
TCAACGGGACTTTCCAAAATGTCGTAACAACTCCGCCCCATTGACGCAAATGGGCGGTAGGCGTGTACGG
TGGGAGGTCTATATAAGCAGAGCTCGTTTAGTGAACCGTCAGATCGCCTGGAGACGCCATCCACGCTGTT
TTGACCTCCATAGAAGACACCGGGACCGATCCAGCCTCCGCGGCCGGGAACGGTGCATTGGAACGCGGAT
TCCCCGTGCCAAGAGTGACGTAAGTACCGCCTATAGAGTCTATAGGCCCACCCCCTTGGCTTCGTTAGAA
CGCGGCTACAATTAATACATAACCTTATGTATCATACACATACGATTTAGGTGACACTATAGAATAACAT
CCACTTTGCCTTTCTCTCCACAGGTGTCCACTCCCAGGTCCAACTGCACCTCGGTTCTATCGAAAACGCG
CCTGCTAGCGCCACCATGAAGACCATCATTGCCCTGAGCTACATCTTCTGCCTGGTGTTCGCTGCGGCCG
CCCATGAAGGTGGACAAGATAAGCCTCTGCTGAGCGCCTGGCCTTCTGCTGTTGTTCCTAGAGGCGGACA
CGTGACCCTGCTGTGTAGAAGCAGACTGGGCTTCACCATCTTCAGCCTGTACAAAGAGGACGGCGTCCCC
GTTCCTGAGCTGTACAACAAGATCTTCTGGAAGTCCATCCTGATGGGCCCCGTGACACCAGCTCACGCCG
GCACATATAGATGCAGAGGCTCTCACCCTAGAAGCCCCATTGAGTGGTCCGCTCCTAGCAACCCTCTGGT
CATCGTGGTCACCGGCCTGTTTGGCAAGCCTTCTCTGTCTGCTCAGCCTGGACCTACAGTGCGGACAGGC
GAGAATGTGACCCTGAGCTGCAGCAGCAGATCCAGCTTCGACATGTACCACCTGAGCAGAGAGGGCAGAG
CCCACGAACCTAGACTGCCTGCTGTGCCTTCCGTGAATGGCACCTTCCAGGCCGATTTTCCACTGGGACC
TGCCACACACGGCGGCACCTACACATGTTTTGGCAGCCTGCACGACAGCCCCTACGAGTGGTCTGATCCT
TCTGATCCACTGCTGGTGTCCGTGACCGGCAATAGCAGTAGCAGCAGCTCTAGCCCTACCGAGCCTAGCA
GCAAGACCGGCATCAGAAGGCATGGCGCGCCGGGCGGCGACAAGACCCACACCTGCCCCCCCTGCCCAGC
TCCAGAACTGCTGGGAGGGCCTTCCGTGTTCCTGTTCCCCCCCAAGCCCAAGGACACCCTGATGATCAGC
AGGACCCCCGAGGTGACCTGCGTGGTGGTGGCCGTGTCCCACGAGGACCCAGAGGTGAAGTTCAACTGGT
ACGTGGACGGCGTGGAGGTGCACAACGCCAAGACCAAGCCCAGAGAGGAGCAGTACAACAGCACCTACAG
GGTGGTGTCCGTGCTGACCGTGCTGCACCAGGACTGGCTGAACGGCAAAGAATACAAGTGCAAAGTCTCC
AACAAGGCCCTGGCTGCCCCAATCGAAAAGACAATCAGCAAGGCCAAGGGCCAGCCACGGGAGCCCCAGG
TGTACACCCTGCCCCCCAGCCGGGAGGAGATGACCAAGAACCAGGTGTCCCTGACCTGTCTGGTGAAGGG
CTTCTACCCCAGCGATATCGCCGTGGAGTGGGAGAGCAACGGCCAGCCCGAGAACAACTACAAGACCACC
CCCCCAGTGCTGGACAGCGACGGCAGCTTCTTCCTGTACAGCAAGCTGACCGTGGACAAGTCCAGGTGGC
AGCAGGGCAACGTGTTCAGCTGCAGCGTGATGCACGAGGCCCTGCACAACCACTACACCCAGAAGTCCCT
GAGCCTGAGCCCCGGCGGCAGCGGTCTTAATGATATTTTCGAGGCTCAGAAGATTGAGTGGCATGAACAC
CACCACCATCACCACTAAGGCCGGCCTGTAGTCACTGGCACAACGCGTTACCCGGTAAGCCAATCGGGTA
TACACGGTCGTCATACTGCAGACAGGGTTCTTCTACTTTGCAAGATAGTCTTGAGTAGTAAAATAAATAG
ATAGAGAAAATCAGCCTCGACTGTGCCTTCTAGTTGCCAGCCATCTGTTGTTTGCCCCTCCCCCGTGCCT
TCCTTGACCCTGGAAGGTGCCACTCCCACTGTCCTTTCCTAATAAAATGAGGAAATTGCATCACAACACT
CAACCCTATCTCGGTCTATTCTTTTGATTTATAAGGGATTTTGCCGATTTCGGCCTATTGGTTAAAAAAT
GAGCTGATTTAACAAAAATTTAACGCGAATTAATTCTGTGGAATGTGTGTCAGTTAGGGTGTGGAAAGTC
CCCAGGCTCCCCAGCAGGCAGAAGTATGCAAAGCATGCATCTCAATTAGTCAGCAACCAGGTGTGGAAAG
TCCCCAGGCTCCCCAGCAGGCAGAAGTATGCAAAGCATGCATCTCAATTAGTCAGCAACCATAGTCCCGC
CCCTAACTCCGCCCATCCCGCCCCTAACTCCGCCCAGTTCCGCCCATTCTCCGCCCCATGGCTGACTAAT
TTTTTTTATTTATGCAGAGGCCGAGGCCGCCTCTGCCTCTGAGCTATTCCAGAAGTAGTGAGGAGGCTTT
TTTGGAGGCCTAGGCTTTTGCAAAAAGCTCCCGGGAGCTTGTATATCCATTTTCGGATCTGATCAGCACG
TGTTGACAATTAATCATCGGCATAGTATATCGGCATAGTATAATACGACAAGGTGAGGAACTAAACCATG
ACCGAGTACAAGCCCACGGTGCGCCTCGCCACCCGCGACGACGTCCCCAGGGCCGTACGCACCCTCGCCG
CCGCGTTCGCCGACTACCCCGCCACGCGCCACACCGTCGATCCGGACCGCCACATCGAGCGGGTCACCGA
GCTGCAAGAACTCTTCCTCACGCGCGTCGGGCTCGACATCGGCAAGGTGTGGGTCGCGGACGACGGCGCC
GCGGTGGCGGTCTGGACCACGCCGGAGAGCGTCGAAGCGGGGGCGGTGTTCGCCGAGATCGGCCCGCGCA
TGGCCGAGTTGAGCGGTTCCCGGCTGGCCGCGCAGCAACAGATGGAAGGCCTCCTGGCGCCGCACCGGCC
CAAGGAGCCCGCGTGGTTCCTGGCCACCGTCGGCGTCTCGCCCGACCACCAGGGCAAGGGTCTGGGCAGC
GCCGTCGTGCTCCCCGGAGTGGAGGCGGCCGAGCGCGCCGGGGTGCCCGCCTTCCTGGAGACATCCGCGC
CCCGCAACCTCCCCTTCTACGAGCGGCTCGGCTTCACCGTCACCGCCGACGTCGAGGTGCCCGAAGGACC
GCGCACCTGGTGCATGACCCGCAAGCCCGGTGCCTGACACGTGCTACGAGATTTCGATTCCACCGCCGCC
TTCTATGAAAGGTTGGGCTTCGGAATCGTTTTCCGGGACGCCGGCTGGATGATCCTCCAGCGCGGGGATC
TCATGCTGGAGTTCTTCGCCCACCCCAACTTGTTTATTGCAGCTTATAATGGTTACAAATAAAGCAATAG
CATCACAAATTTCACAAATAAAGCATTTTTTTCACTGCATTCTAGTTGTGGTTTGTCCAAACTCATCAAT
GTATCTTATCATGTCTGTATACCGTCGACCTCTAGCTAGAGCTTGGCGTAATCATGGTCATTACCAATGC
TTAATCAGTGAGGCACCTATCTCAGCGATCTGTCTATTTCGTTCATCCATAGTTGCCTGACTCCCCGTCG
TGTAGATAACTACGATACGGGAGGGCTTACCATCTGGCCCCAGCGCTGCGATGATACCGCGAGAACCACG
CTCACCGGCTCCGGATTTATCAGCAATAAACCAGCCAGCCGGAAGGGCCGAGCGCAGAAGTGGTCCTGCA
ACTTTATCCGCCTCCATCCAGTCTATTAATTGTTGCCGGGAAGCTAGAGTAAGTAGTTCGCCAGTTAATA
GTTTGCGCAACGTTGTTGCCATCGCTACAGGCATCGTGGTGTCACGCTCGTCGTTTGGTATGGCTTCATT
CAGCTCCGGTTCCCAACGATCAAGGCGAGTTACATGATCCCCCATGTTGTGCAAAAAAGCGGTTAGCTCC
TTCGGTCCTCCGATCGTTGTCAGAAGTAAGTTGGCCGCAGTGTTATCACTCATGGTTATGGCAGCACTGC
ATAATTCTCTTACTGTCATGCCATCCGTAAGATGCTTTTCTGTGACTGGTGAGTACTCAACCAAGTCATT
CTGAGAATAGTGTATGCGGCGACCGAGTTGCTCTTGCCCGGCGTCAATACGGGATAATACCGCGCCACAT
AGCAGAACTTTAAAAGTGCTCATCATTGGAAAACGTTCTTCGGGGCGAAAACTCTCAAGGATCTTACCGC
TGTTGAGATCCAGTTCGATGTAACCCACTCGTGCACCCAACTGATCTTCAGCATCTTTTACTTTCACCAG
CGTTTCTGGGTGAGCAAAAACAGGAAGGCAAAATGCCGCAAAAAAGGGAATAAGGGCGACACGGAAATGT
TGAATACTCATATTCTTCCTTTTTCAATATTATTGAAGCATTTATCAGGGTTATTGTCTCATGAGCGGAT
ACATATTTGAATGTATTTAGAAAAATAAACAAATAGGGGTCAGTGTTACAACCAATTAACCAATTCTGAA
CATTATCGCGAGCCCATTTATACCTGAATATGGCTCATAACACCCCTTGCTCATGACCAAAATCCCTTAA
CGTGAGTTACGCGCGCGTCGTTCCACTGAGCGTCAGACCCCGTAGAAAAGATCAAAGGATCTTCTTGAGA
TCCTTTTTTTCTGCGCGTAATCTGCTGCTTGCAAACAAAAAAACCACCGCTACCAGCGGTGGTTTGTTTG
CCGGATCAAGAGCTACCAACTCTTTTTCCGAAGGTAACTGGCTTCAGCAGAGCGCAGATACCAAATACTG
TTCTTCTAGTGTAGCCGTAGTTAGCCCACCACTTCAAGAACTCTGTAGCACCGCCTACATACCTCGCTCT
GCTAATCCTGTTACCAGTGGCTGCTGCCAGTGGCGATAAGTCGTGTCTTACCGGGTTGGACTCAAGACGA
TAGTTACCGGATAAGGCGCAGCGGTCGGGCTGAACGGGGGGTTCGTGCACACAGCCCAGCTTGGAGCGAA
CGACCTACACCGAACTGAGATACCTACAGCGTGAGCTATGAGAAAGCGCCACGCTTCCCGAAGGGAGAAA
GGCGGACAGGTATCCGGTAAGCGGCAGGGTCGGAACAGGAGAGCGCACGAGGGAGCTTCCAGGGGGAAAC
GCCTGGTATCTTTATAGTCCTGTCGGGTTTCGCCACCTCTGACTTGAGCGTCGATTTTTGTGATGCTCGT
CAGGGGGGCGGAGCCTATGGAAAAACGCCAGCAACGCGGCCTTTTTACGGTTCCTGGCCTTTTGCTGGCC
TTTTGCTCACATGTTCTTTCCTGCGTTATCCCCTGATTCTGTGGATAACCGTATTACCGCCTTTGAGTGA
GCTGATACCGCTCGCCGCAGCCGAACGACCGAGCGCAGCGAGTCAGTGAGCGAGGAAGCGGAAGGCGAGA
GTAGGGAACTGCCAGGCATCAAACTAAGCAGAAGGCCCCTGACGGATGGCCTTTTTGCGTTTCTACAAAC
TCTTTCTGTGTTGTAAAACGACGGCCAGTCTTAAGCTCGGGCCCCCTGGGCGGTTCTGATAACGAGTAAT
CGTTAATCCGCAAATAACGTAAAAACCCGCTTCGGCGGGTTTTTTTATGGGGGGAGTTTAGGGAAAGAGC
ATTTGTCAGAATATTTAAGGGCGCCTGTCACTTTGCTTGATATATGAGAATTATTTAACCTTATAAATGA
GAAAAAAGCAACGCACTTTAAATAAGATACGTTGCTTTTTCGATTGATGAACACCTATAATTAAACTATT
CATCTATTATTTATGATTTTTTGTATATACAATATTTCTAGTTTGTTAAAGAGAATTAAGAAAATAAATC
TCGAAAATAATAAAGGGAAAATCAGTTTTTGATATCAAAATTATACATGTCAACGATAATACAAAATATA
ATACAAACTATAAGATGTTATCAGTATTTATTATCATTTAGAATAAATTTTGTGTCGCCCTTAATTGTGA
GCGGATAACAATTACGAGCTTCATGCACAGTGGCGTTGACTCAATATTGGCCATTAGCCATATTATTCAT
TGGTTATATAGCATAAATCAATATTGGCTATTGGCCATTGCATACGTTGTATCTATATCATAATATGTAC
ATTTATATTGGCTCATGTCCAATATGACCGCCATGTT
