>Addgene plasmid #156643 | pD649-HAsp-KIR2DL5A-Fc(DAPA)-AviTag-6xHis | depositor partial sequence | sequence record 302396 | insert (extracellular domain)
CATGAAGGTGGACAAGATAAGCCTCTGCTGAGCGCCTGGCCTTCTGCTGTTGTTCCTAGAGGCGGACACG
TGACCCTGCTGTGTAGAAGCAGACTGGGCTTCACCATCTTCAGCCTGTACAAAGAGGACGGCGTCCCCGT
TCCTGAGCTGTACAACAAGATCTTCTGGAAGTCCATCCTGATGGGCCCCGTGACACCAGCTCACGCCGGC
ACATATAGATGCAGAGGCTCTCACCCTAGAAGCCCCATTGAGTGGTCCGCTCCTAGCAACCCTCTGGTCA
TCGTGGTCACCGGCCTGTTTGGCAAGCCTTCTCTGTCTGCTCAGCCTGGACCTACAGTGCGGACAGGCGA
GAATGTGACCCTGAGCTGCAGCAGCAGATCCAGCTTCGACATGTACCACCTGAGCAGAGAGGGCAGAGCC
CACGAACCTAGACTGCCTGCTGTGCCTTCCGTGAATGGCACCTTCCAGGCCGATTTTCCACTGGGACCTG
CCACACACGGCGGCACCTACACATGTTTTGGCAGCCTGCACGACAGCCCCTACGAGTGGTCTGATCCTTC
TGATCCACTGCTGGTGTCCGTGACCGGCAATAGCAGTAGCAGCAGCTCTAGCCCTACCGAGCCTAGCAGC
AAGACCGGCATCAGAAGGCAT
